Addgene plasmid #136951: pDiySpike1d1
Purpose: Plasmid for the In Vitro transcription of DiySpike1d1
Depositing lab: Rickard Sandberg. Depositing organization: Karolinska Institutet. Publication: Single-cell RNA counting at allele and isoform resolution using Smart-seq3. Hagemann-Jensen M, Ziegenhain C, Chen P, Ramskold D, Hendriks GJ, Larsson AJM, Faridani OR, Sandberg R. Nat Biotechnol. 2020 Jun;38(6):708-714. doi: 10.1038/s41587-020-0497-0. Epub 2020 May 4. PubMed 32518404.
Backbone
  Vector backbone: pUC19
  Backbone manufacturer: Joachim Messing
  Vector type: Synthetic Biology
Growth in bacteria
  Bacterial resistance: Ampicillin, 100 μg/mL
  Growth temperature: 37°C
  Growth strain: DH5alpha
  Copy number: High Copy
Gene/Insert
  Gene/Insert name: DiySpike1d1
  Species: Synthetic
  Insert size (bp): 984
  Promoter: T7
  Cloning method: Gibson Cloning
  Sequencing primers: 5′ agcggataacaatttcacacagg
Terms and licenses: Academic/Nonprofit Terms; Industry Terms: Not Available to Industry
How to cite: pDiySpike1d1 was a gift from Rickard Sandberg (Addgene plasmid # 136951 ; http://n2t.net/addgene:136951 ; RRID:Addgene_136951)
