[The description below was written by a language model from this plasmid's Addgene catalogue record and pLannotate feature annotations shown in this document.]
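Description:
pDiySpike1d1 is a small (about 3.6 kb) bacterial plasmid built on the pUC19 cloning vector and designed as a template for in vitro transcription of a synthetic RNA called DiySpike1d1. It is propagated in E. coli at high copy number from the ColE1/pUC-type origin of replication and selected with ampicillin through the β-lactamase (AmpR) gene driven by its own bla promoter.

The payload is a 984 bp fully synthetic insert placed by Gibson assembly into the pUC19 polylinker region. The feature table shows a T7 promoter sitting immediately next to a residual fragment of the multiple cloning site. It is followed by an unannotated stretch of roughly the insert's size that runs up to a remaining piece of the lacZα coding sequence. That stretch presumably corresponds to DiySpike1d1, which the annotation tool does not recognise because it is artificial. T7 RNA polymerase can therefore transcribe the insert directly from the plasmid template. The surrounding lac promoter, CAP binding site, lac operator and short lacI, bom and rop fragments are carry-over elements of the pUC backbone. They play no evident role in the intended use, and the interrupted lacZα means the original blue/white screening function is not relevant here.

The record does not describe the internal design of the insert. Its name, its purpose and the associated work on single-cell RNA counting at allele and isoform resolution suggest a do-it-yourself spike-in RNA standard. Such an RNA would be added to sequencing libraries as a control for molecule counting, though the record does not state this use explicitly.
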