Features (pLannotate 1.2.2; 12 found; start..end, strand, type, name):
    272..860     +  rep_origin     ori: high-copy-number ColE1/pMB1/pBR322/pUC origin of replication
   1043..1135    +  CDS            lacI (fragment): lac repressor; lacI; The lac repressor binds to the lac operator to inhibit transcription in E. coli. This inhibition can be relieved by adding lactose or isopropyl-β-D-thiogalactopyranoside (IPTG).
   1148..1169    +  protein_bind   CAP binding site: CAP binding activates transcription in the presence of cAMP. E. coli catabolite activator protein
   1184..1214    +  promoter       lac promoter: promoter for the E. coli lac operon
   1222..1238    +  protein_bind   lac operator: The lac repressor binds to the lac operator to inhibit transcription in E. coli. This inhibition can be relieved by adding lactose or isopropyl-β-D-thiogalactopyranoside (IPTG). lac repressor encoded by lacI
   1275..1304    -  misc_feature   MCS (fragment): pUC18/19 multiple cloning site
   1305..1323    +  promoter       T7 promoter: promoter for bacteriophage T7 RNA polymerase
   2261..2418    +  CDS            lacZα (fragment): LacZα fragment of β-galactosidase; lacZ fragment
   2424..2523    -  misc_feature   bom (fragment): basis of mobility region from pBR322
   2625..2660    -  CDS            rop (fragment): Rop protein, which maintains plasmids at low copy number; rop
   2755..2859    +  promoter       AmpR promoter: bla
   2860..101     +  CDS            AmpR (across the origin): β-lactamase; bla; confers resistance to ampicillin, carbenicillin, and related antibiotics
>Addgene plasmid #136951 | pDiySpike1d1 | addgene full sequence | sequence record 287351 | Addgene NGS Result
CCCGTATCGTAGTTATCTACACGACGGGGAGTCAGGCAACTATGGATGAACGAAATAGACAGATCGCTGA
GATAGGTGCCTCACTGATTAAGCATTGGTAACTGTCAGACCAAGTTTACTCATATATACTTTAGATTGAT
TTAAAACTTCATTTTTAATTTAAAAGGATCTAGGTGAAGATCCTTTTTGATAATCTCATGACCAAAATCC
CTTAACGTGAGTTTTCGTTCCACTGAGCGTCAGACCCCGTAGAAAAGATCAAAGGATCTTCTTGAGATCC
TTTTTTTCTGCGCGTAATCTGCTGCTTGCAAACAAAAAAACCACCGCTACCAGCGGTGGTTTGTTTGCCG
GATCAAGAGCTACCAACTCTTTTTCCGAAGGTAACTGGCTTCAGCAGAGCGCAGATACCAAATACTGTTC
TTCTAGTGTAGCCGTAGTTAGGCCACCACTTCAAGAACTCTGTAGCACCGCCTACATACCTCGCTCTGCT
AATCCTGTTACCAGTGGCTGCTGCCAGTGGCGATAAGTCGTGTCTTACCGGGTTGGACTCAAGACGATAG
TTACCGGATAAGGCGCAGCGGTCGGGCTGAACGGGGGGTTCGTGCACACAGCCCAGCTTGGAGCGAACGA
CCTACACCGAACTGAGATACCTACAGCGTGAGCTATGAGAAAGCGCCACGCTTCCCGAAGGGAGAAAGGC
GGACAGGTATCCGGTAAGCGGCAGGGTCGGAACAGGAGAGCGCACGAGGGAGCTTCCAGGGGGAAACGCC
TGGTATCTTTATAGTCCTGTCGGGTTTCGCCACCTCTGACTTGAGCGTCGATTTTTGTGATGCTCGTCAG
GGGGGCGGAGCCTATGGAAAAACGCCAGCAACGCGGCCTTTTTACGGTTCCTGGCCTTTTGCTGGCCTTT
TGCTCACATGTTCTTTCCTGCGTTATCCCCTGATTCTGTGGATAACCGTATTACCGCCTTTGAGTGAGCT
GATACCGCTCGCCGCAGCCGAACGACCGAGCGCAGCGAGTCAGTGAGCGAGGAAGCGGAAGAGCGCCCAA
TACGCAAACCGCCTCTCCCCGCGCGTTGGCCGATTCATTAATGCAGCTGGCACGACAGGTTTCCCGACTG
GAAAGCGGGCAGTGAGCGCAACGCAATTAATGTGAGTTAGCTCACTCATTAGGCACCCCAGGCTTTACAC
TTTATGCTTCCGGCTCGTATGTTGTGTGGAATTGTGAGCGGATAACAATTTCACACAGGAAACAGCTATG
ACCATGATTACGCCAAGCTTGCATGCCTGCAGGTCGACTCTAGATAATACGACTCACTATAGGGGTTGGC
TTGCAAGACTAGTTGCTTCATACCGCGGCGCTGTCTAGGGCCGGGGATTTCGGGAAGTGTAGCTCGCTTG
GCGACCTCGATAGTGGGCCCGACCAAAGGTCGGAGCCATAGGGTCATACTCGAAACTGGGTCTTGACCGC
GGTTACGGCGAGGAGGGGAGACCACCTTTCGGACCTTTAGCATTATAGTTAGAGCTGGCGGTTCTCGTGA
CAAGAACACAAGGGCGGATCGAGCTCTGGTAAAGTATGTGCACTGGGGACGATCGAGCCGTCTTGCCGCG
TGACAAGCAAACTACCACCGTAAGAAGCCTTAACCGAGTCAACCCCACGGGGTTTCCTGTTAATCGCTAG
CGGCATGTCTATCTCGTCAGCTAGCATGAGTCACACGGAACACCTGATCATGAGGGCGCCCAAAGCAAGT
ACGGACGTTGTATGATTAGACTAGGGACCCGAAGCTACCGAGATACCATTTGTGCCGACGACATTCAACC
GTATGTGGCAATCTGAGGACGCGTGTGTCTCATTATCTTCAAGTCGTTATTAAGCGGAGCGCTTTCTCGT
TGCGGTTTAAAAGATCTCCCTCGCCGTCGGAATCTGGGCAGTCTAACATAGTTATGGGGGCGGAGTGATG
GGCAGAATCCACCCACGCACGTCTCCGGACGGAACATACGAGAGGCGTGTGCCTGTGGTGCATGACGGTA
CTTTTGTGCGGCGCGGTATTCATGACCTATGCCGCGGAGCGATTCACCTGACCCGACTGTCGATAGGAGA
CCGGAGCGACTTTTTGTTACACATAAGCGATGACTGTGAACCGTGTGAGGGGGTCCTCCTATTAGGTTAC
AACATTATGATACTACGAGCGGTCGGCCAAGTTGAGTTCCTGTACCAAAACCAAAAAAAAAAAAAAAAAA
AAAAAAAAAAAAAAGCTTGAATTCACTGGCCGTCGTTTTACAACGTCGTGGCTGGGAAAACCCTGGCGTT
ACCCAACTTAATCGCCTTGCAGCACATCCCCCTTTCGCCAGCTGGCGTAATAGCGAAGAGGCCCGCACCG
ATCGCCCTTCCCAACAGTTGCGCAGCCTGAATGGCGAATGGCGCCTGATGCGGTATTTTCTCCTTACGCA
TCTGTGCGGTATTTCACACCGCATATGGTGCACTCTCAGTACAATCTGCTCTGATGCCGCATAGTTAAGC
CAGCCCCGACACCCGCCAACACCCGCTGACGCGCCCTGACGGGCTTGTCTGCTCCCGGCATCCGCTTACA
GACAAGCTGTGACCGTCTCCGGGAGCTGCATGTGTCAGAGGTTTTCACCGTCATCACCGAAACGCGCGAG
ACGAAAGGGCCTCGTGATACGCCTATTTTTATAGGTTAATGTCATGATAATAATGGTTTCTTAGACGTCA
GGTGGCACTTTTCGGGGAAATGTGCGCGGAACCCCTATTTGTTTATTTTTCTAAATACATTCAAATATGT
ATCCGCTCATGAGACAATAACCCTGATAAATGCTTCAATAATATTGAAAAAGGAAGAGTATGAGTATTCA
ACATTTCCGTGTCGCCCTTATTCCCTTTTTTGCGGCATTTTGCCTTCCTGTTTTTGCTCACCCAGAAACG
CTGGTGAAAGTAAAAGATGCTGAAGATCAGTTGGGTGCACGAGTGGGTTACATCGAACTGGATCTCAACA
GCGGTAAGATCCTTGAGAGTTTTCGCCCCGAAGAACGTTTTCCAATGATGAGCACTTTTAAAGTTCTGCT
ATGTGGCGCGGTATTATCCCGTATTGACGCCGGGCAAGAGCAACTCGGTCGCCGCATACACTATTCTCAG
AATGACTTGGTTGAGTACTCACCAGTCACAGAAAAGCATCTTACGGATGGCATGACAGTAAGAGAATTAT
GCAGTGCTGCCATAACCATGAGTGATAACACTGCGGCCAACTTACTTCTGACAACGATCGGAGGACCGAA
GGAGCTAACCGCTTTTTTGCACAACATGGGGGATCATGTAACTCGCCTTGATCGTTGGGAACCGGAGCTG
AATGAAGCCATACCAAACGACGAGCGTGACACCACGATGCCTGTAGCAATGGCAACAACGTTGCGCAAAC
TATTAACTGGCGAACTACTTACTCTAGCTTCCCGGCAACAATTAATAGACTGGATGGAGGCGGATAAAGT
TGCAGGACCACTTCTGCGCTCGGCCCTTCCGGCTGGCTGGTTTATTGCTGATAAATCTGGAGCCGGTGAG
CGTGGGTCTCGCGGTATCATTGCAGCACTGGGGCCAGATGGTAAGCCCT
